Addgene plasmid #77591: MARK2 gRNA (BRDN0001145542)
Purpose: 3rd generation lentiviral gRNA plasmid targeting human MARK2
Depositing lab: John Doench & David Root. Depositing organization: Broad Institute. Publication: Optimized sgRNA design to maximize activity and minimize off-target effects of CRISPR-Cas9. Doench JG, Fusi N, Sullender M, Hegde M, Vaimberg EW, Donovan KF, Smith I, Tothova Z, Wilen C, Orchard R, Virgin HW, Listgarten J, Root DE. Nat Biotechnol. 2016 Jan 18. doi: 10.1038/nbt.3437. PubMed 26780180.
Backbone
  Vector backbone: lentiGuide-Puro
  Backbone manufacturer: Zhang Lab (Addgene plasmid # 52963)
  Vector type: Mammalian Expression, Lentiviral, CRISPR
  Selectable markers: Puromycin
Growth in bacteria
  Bacterial resistance: Ampicillin, 100 μg/mL
  Growth temperature: 37°C
  Growth strain: DH5alpha
  Copy number: High Copy
Gene/Insert
  Gene/Insert name: MARK2 (alt names: MARK2; NM_001039469.2)
  gRNA/shRNA sequence: AGAGGTATTTGATTACCTAG
  Species: H. sapiens (human)
  Entrez Gene: MARK2 (a.k.a. EMK-1, EMK1, PAR-1, Par-1b, Par1b)
  Promoter: hU6
  Cloning method: Unknown
  Sequencing primers: 5′ U6-F; 3′ pS2-R
Terms and licenses: Academic/Nonprofit Terms; Industry Terms: Not Available to Industry
Depositor comments: The gRNA was designed to target the following Genbank reference sequence(s): NM_001039469.2,NM_001163296.1,NM_001163297.1,NM_004954.4,NM_017490.3. Note that this plasmid does NOT contain Cas9. It should be used in conjunction with lentiCas9-Blast (Addgene #52962) or otherwise with cell lines already expressing Cas9. Browse the full kinome gRNA library at http://www.addgene.org/pooled-library/broadgpp-human-kinome/ or visit http://www.broadinstitute.org/rnai/public/ for detailed protocols and information.
How to cite: MARK2 gRNA (BRDN0001145542) was a gift from John Doench & David Root (Addgene plasmid # 77591 ; http://n2t.net/addgene:77591 ; RRID:Addgene_77591)
