[The description below was written by a language model from this plasmid's Addgene catalogue record and pLannotate feature annotations shown in this document.]
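Description:
MARK2 gRNA (BRDN0001145542) is a third-generation lentiviral CRISPR guide plasmid built on the lentiGuide-Puro backbone, designed to deliver a single guide RNA against human MARK2 (also known as EMK1 or Par-1b), a kinase gene. It is one clone from a human kinome gRNA collection, and the guide was designed to match several MARK2 transcript variants. In bacteria the 8.3 kb plasmid is maintained at high copy through a ColE1/pUC-type origin and selected with ampicillin via the β-lactamase gene. An f1 origin, an SV40 origin and remnants of lac and T7/T3 cloning-vector sequence are also annotated in the backbone.

The viral genome is transcribed in packaging cells from an RSV promoter fused to a truncated HIV-1 5' LTR, an arrangement that removes the need for Tat. It carries the Ψ packaging signal with a partial gag sequence, the RRE for Rev-dependent nuclear export, a cPPT/CTS element and a self-inactivating ΔU3 3' LTR followed by an SV40 polyadenylation signal. Within this frame, a human U6 RNA polymerase III promoter drives the MARK2 spacer joined to the Streptococcus pyogenes Cas9 guide scaffold. A separate cassette uses the EF-1α core promoter with its intron A to express puromycin N-acetyltransferase, stabilised by a downstream WPRE, so that transduced mammalian cells can be selected with puromycin.

The plasmid does not encode Cas9. It is meant to be used with a separate Cas9 vector or in cells that already express Cas9, where it directs cleavage at MARK2 for knockout or loss-of-function studies.
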