Features (pLannotate 1.2.2; 29 found; start..end, strand, type, name):
     14..80      +  CDS            small t antigen (fragment): SV40 (simian virus 40) small t antigen
    106..317     +  promoter       EF-1α core promoter: core promoter for human elongation factor EF-1α
    318..1256    +  intron         EF-1α intron A: intron upstream of the start codon of human EF-1α
   1278..1877    +  CDS            PuroR (fragment): puromycin N-acetyltransferase; pac from Streptomyces; confers resistance to puromycin
   1893..2481    +  misc_feature   WPRE: woodchuck hepatitis virus posttranscriptional regulatory element
   2532..2551    +  misc_feature   cPPT/CTS (fragment): central polypurine tract and central termination sequence of HIV-1
   2553..2786    +  LTR            3' LTR (ΔU3): self-inactivating 3' long terminal repeat (LTR) from HIV-1
   2864..2985    +  polyA_signal   SV40 poly(A) signal: SV40 polyadenylation signal
   3025..3160    +  rep_origin     SV40 ori: SV40 origin of replication
   3181..3199    -  promoter       T7 promoter: promoter for bacteriophage T7 RNA polymerase
   3207..3362    +  CDS            lacZα (fragment): LacZα fragment of β-galactosidase; lacZ fragment
   3367..3795    +  rep_origin     f1 ori (sequence partly withheld): f1 bacteriophage origin of replication; arrow indicates direction of (+) strand synthesis
   3848..3952    +  promoter       AmpR promoter: bla
   3953..4813    +  CDS            AmpR: β-lactamase; bla; confers resistance to ampicillin, carbenicillin, and related antibiotics
   4984..5572    +  rep_origin     ori: high-copy-number ColE1/pMB1/pBR322/pUC origin of replication
   5755..5847    +  CDS            lacI (fragment): lac repressor; lacI; The lac repressor binds to the lac operator to inhibit transcription in E. coli. This inhibition can be relieved by adding lactose or isopropyl-β-D-thiogalactopyranoside (IPTG).
   5860..5881    +  protein_bind   CAP binding site: CAP binding activates transcription in the presence of cAMP. E. coli catabolite activator protein
   5896..5926    +  promoter       lac promoter: promoter for the E. coli lac operon
   5934..5950    +  protein_bind   lac operator: The lac repressor binds to the lac operator to inhibit transcription in E. coli. This inhibition can be relieved by adding lactose or isopropyl-β-D-thiogalactopyranoside (IPTG). lac repressor encoded by lacI
   5995..6013    +  promoter       T3 promoter: promoter for bacteriophage T3 RNA polymerase
   6041..6267    +  promoter       RSV promoter: Rous sarcoma virus enhancer/promoter
   6268..6448    +  LTR            5' LTR (truncated): truncated 5' long terminal repeat (LTR) from HIV-1
   6495..6620    +  misc_feature   HIV-1 Ψ: packaging signal of human immunodeficiency virus type 1
   6604..6967    +  CDS            HIV-1 gag (fragment): gag protein from human immunodeficiency virus 1; gag
   7113..7346    +  misc_feature   RRE: The Rev response element (RRE) of HIV-1 allows for Rev-dependent mRNA export from the nucleus to the cytoplasm.
   7723..7749    +  CDS            Rev (fragment): human immunodeficiency virus 1 (HIV-1) Rev protein; rev; enhances nuclear export of unspliced and incompletely spliced viral mRNAs
   7753..7993    +  promoter       U6 promoter: RNA polymerase III promoter for human U6 snRNA
   8023..8098    +  misc_RNA       gRNA scaffold: guide RNA scaffold for the Streptococcus pyogenes CRISPR/Cas9 system
   8154..8271    +  misc_feature   cPPT/CTS: central polypurine tract and central termination sequence of HIV-1
>Addgene plasmid #77591 | MARK2 gRNA (BRDN0001145542) | addgene full sequence | sequence record 188060 | Addgene Assembled Sequence
CCCGGGTGCAAAGATGGATAAAGTTTTAAACAGAGAGGAATCTTTGCAGCTAATGGACCTTCTAGGTCTT
GAAAGGAGTGGGAATTGGCTCCGGTGCCCGTCAGTGGGCAGAGCGCACATCGCCCACAGTCCCCGAGAAG
TTGGGGGGAGGGGTCGGCAATTGATCCGGTGCCTAGAGAAGGTGGCGCGGGGTAAACTGGGAAAGTGATG
TCGTGTACTGGCTCCGCCTTTTTCCCGAGGGTGGGGGAGAACCGTATATAAGTGCAGTAGTCGCCGTGAA
CGTTCTTTTTCGCAACGGGTTTGCCGCCAGAACACAGGTAAGTGCCGTGTGTGGTTCCCGCGGGCCTGGC
CTCTTTACGGGTTATGGCCCTTGCGTGCCTTGAATTACTTCCACCTGGCTGCAGTACGTGATTCTTGATC
CCGAGCTTCGGGTTGGAAGTGGGTGGGAGAGTTCGAGGCCTTGCGCTTAAGGAGCCCCTTCGCCTCGTGC
TTGAGTTGAGGCCTGGCCTGGGCGCTGGGGCCGCCGCGTGCGAATCTGGTGGCACCTTCGCGCCTGTCTC
GCTGCTTTCGATAAGTCTCTAGCCATTTAAAATTTTTGATGACCTGCTGCGACGCTTTTTTTCTGGCAAG
ATAGTCTTGTAAATGCGGGCCAAGATCTGCACACTGGTATTTCGGTTTTTGGGGCCGCGGGCGGCGACGG
GGCCCGTGCGTCCCAGCGCACATGTTCGGCGAGGCGGGGCCTGCGAGCGCGGCCACCGAGAATCGGACGG
GGGTAGTCTCAAGCTGGCCGGCCTGCTCTGGTGCCTGGCCTCGCGCCGCCGTGTATCGCCCCGCCCTGGG
CGGCAAGGCTGGCCCGGTCGGCACCAGTTGCGTGAGCGGAAAGATGGCCGCTTCCCGGCCCTGCTGCAGG
GAGCTCAAAATGGAGGACGCGGCGCTCGGGAGAGCGGGCGGGTGAGTCACCCACACAAAGGAAAAGGGCC
TTTCCGTCCTCAGCCGTCGCTTCATGTGACTCCACGGAGTACCGGGCGCCGTCCAGGCACCTCGATTAGT
TCTCGAGCTTTTGGAGTACGTCGTCTTTAGGTTGGGGGGAGGGGTTTTATGCGATGGAGTTTCCCCACAC
TGAGTGGGTGGAGACTGAAGTTAGGCCAGCTTGGCACTTGATGTAATTCTCCTTGGAATTTGCCCTTTTT
GAGTTTGGATCTTGGTTCATTCTCAAGCCTCAGACAGTGGTTCAAAGTTTTTTTCTTCCATTTCAGGTGT
CGTGACGTACGGCCACCATGACCGAGTACAAGCCCACGGTGCGCCTCGCCACCCGCGACGACGTCCCCAG
GGCCGTACGCACCCTCGCCGCCGCGTTCGCCGACTACCCCGCCACGCGCCACACCGTCGATCCGGACCGC
CACATCGAGCGGGTCACCGAGCTGCAAGAACTCTTCCTCACGCGCGTCGGGCTCGACATCGGCAAGGTGT
GGGTCGCGGACGACGGCGCCGCCGTGGCGGTCTGGACCACGCCGGAGAGCGTCGAAGCGGGGGCGGTGTT
CGCCGAGATCGGCCCGCGCATGGCCGAGTTGAGCGGTTCCCGGCTGGCCGCGCAGCAACAGATGGAAGGC
CTCCTGGCGCCGCACCGGCCCAAGGAGCCCGCGTGGTTCCTGGCCACCGTCGGAGTCTCGCCCGACCACC
AGGGCAAGGGTCTGGGCAGCGCCGTCGTGCTCCCCGGAGTGGAGGCGGCCGAGCGCGCCGGGGTGCCCGC
CTTCCTGGAGACCTCCGCGCCCCGCAACCTCCCCTTCTACGAGCGGCTCGGCTTCACCGTCACCGCCGAC
GTCGAGGTGCCCGAAGGACCGCGCACCTGGTGCATGACCCGCAAGCCCGGTGCCTGAACGCGTTAAGTCG
ACAATCAACCTCTGGATTACAAAATTTGTGAAAGATTGACTGGTATTCTTAACTATGTTGCTCCTTTTAC
GCTATGTGGATACGCTGCTTTAATGCCTTTGTATCATGCTATTGCTTCCCGTATGGCTTTCATTTTCTCC
TCCTTGTATAAATCCTGGTTGCTGTCTCTTTATGAGGAGTTGTGGCCCGTTGTCAGGCAACGTGGCGTGG
TGTGCACTGTGTTTGCTGACGCAACCCCCACTGGTTGGGGCATTGCCACCACCTGTCAGCTCCTTTCCGG
GACTTTCGCTTTCCCCCTCCCTATTGCCACGGCGGAACTCATCGCCGCCTGCCTTGCCCGCTGCTGGACA
GGGGCTCGGCTGTTGGGCACTGACAATTCCGTGGTGTTGTCGGGGAAATCATCGTCCTTTCCTTGGCTGC
TCGCCTGTGTTGCCACCTGGATTCTGCGCGGGACGTCCTTCTGCTACGTCCCTTCGGCCCTCAATCCAGC
GGACCTTCCTTCCCGCGGCCTGCTGCCGGCTCTGCGGCCTCTTCCGCGTCTTCGCCTTCGCCCTCAGACG
AGTCGGATCTCCCTTTGGGCCGCCTCCCCGCGTCGACTTTAAGACCAATGACTTACAAGGCAGCTGTAGA
TCTTAGCCACTTTTTAAAAGAAAAGGGGGGACTGGAAGGGCTAATTCACTCCCAACGAAGACAAGATCTG
CTTTTTGCTTGTACTGGGTCTCTCTGGTTAGACCAGATCTGAGCCTGGGAGCTCTCTGGCTAACTAGGGA
ACCCACTGCTTAAGCCTCAATAAAGCTTGCCTTGAGTGCTTCAAGTAGTGTGTGCCCGTCTGTTGTGTGA
CTCTGGTAACTAGAGATCCCTCAGACCCTTTTAGTCAGTGTGGAAAATCTCTAGCAGTACGTATAGTAGT
TCATGTCATCTTATTATTCAGTATTTATAACTTGCAAAGAAATGAATATCAGAGAGTGAGAGGAACTTGT
TTATTGCAGCTTATAATGGTTACAAATAAAGCAATAGCATCACAAATTTCACAAATAAAGCATTTTTTTC
ACTGCATTCTAGTTGTGGTTTGTCCAAACTCATCAATGTATCTTATCATGTCTGGCTCTAGCTATCCCGC
CCCTAACTCCGCCCATCCCGCCCCTAACTCCGCCCAGTTCCGCCCATTCTCCGCCCCATGGCTGACTAAT
TTTTTTTATTTATGCAGAGGCCGAGGCCGCCTCGGCCTCTGAGCTATTCCAGAAGTAGTGAGGAGGCTTT
TTTGGAGGCCTAGGGACGTACCCAATTCGCCCTATAGTGAGTCGTATTACGCGCGCTCACTGGCCGTCGT
TTTACAACGTCGTGACTGGGAAAACCCTGGCGTTACCCAACTTAATCGCCTTGCAGCACATCCCCCTTTC
GCCAGCTGGCGTAATAGCGAAGAGGCCCGCACCGATCGCCCTTCCCAACAGTTGCGCAGCCTGAATGGCG
AATGGG
[124 nt withheld, positions 3367-3490]
C
[91 nt withheld, positions 3492-3582]
A
[49 nt withheld, positions 3584-3632]
CCTTTGACGTTGGAGTCCACGTTCTTT
[37 nt withheld, positions 3660-3696]
ACCCTATCTCGGTCTATTCTTTTGATTTATAAGGGATTTTGCCGATTTCGGCCTATTGGTTAAAAAATGA
GCTGATTTAACAAAAATTTAACGCGAATTTTAACAAAATATTAACGCTTACAATTTAGGTGGCACTTTTC
GGGGAAATGTGCGCGGAACCCCTATTTGTTTATTTTTCTAAATACATTCAAATATGTATCCGCTCATGAG
ACAATAACCCTGATAAATGCTTCAATAATATTGAAAAAGGAAGAGTATGAGTATTCAACATTTCCGTGTC
GCCCTTATTCCCTTTTTTGCGGCATTTTGCCTTCCTGTTTTTGCTCACCCAGAAACGCTGGTGAAAGTAA
AAGATGCTGAAGATCAGTTGGGTGCACGAGTGGGTTACATCGAACTGGATCTCAACAGCGGTAAGATCCT
TGAGAGTTTTCGCCCCGAAGAACGTTTTCCAATGATGAGCACTTTTAAAGTTCTGCTATGTGGCGCGGTA
TTATCCCGTATTGACGCCGGGCAAGAGCAACTCGGTCGCCGCATACACTATTCTCAGAATGACTTGGTTG
AGTACTCACCAGTCACAGAAAAGCATCTTACGGATGGCATGACAGTAAGAGAATTATGCAGTGCTGCCAT
AACCATGAGTGATAACACTGCGGCCAACTTACTTCTGACAACGATCGGAGGACCGAAGGAGCTAACCGCT
TTTTTGCACAACATGGGGGATCATGTAACTCGCCTTGATCGTTGGGAACCGGAGCTGAATGAAGCCATAC
CAAACGACGAGCGTGACACCACGATGCCTGTAGCAATGGCAACAACGTTGCGCAAACTATTAACTGGCGA
ACTACTTACTCTAGCTTCCCGGCAACAATTAATAGACTGGATGGAGGCGGATAAAGTTGCAGGACCACTT
CTGCGCTCGGCCCTTCCGGCTGGCTGGTTTATTGCTGATAAATCTGGAGCCGGTGAGCGTGGGTCTCGCG
GTATCATTGCAGCACTGGGGCCAGATGGTAAGCCCTCCCGTATCGTAGTTATCTACACGACGGGGAGTCA
GGCAACTATGGATGAACGAAATAGACAGATCGCTGAGATAGGTGCCTCACTGATTAAGCATTGGTAACTG
TCAGACCAAGTTTACTCATATATACTTTAGATTGATTTAAAACTTCATTTTTAATTTAAAAGGATCTAGG
TGAAGATCCTTTTTGATAATCTCATGACCAAAATCCCTTAACGTGAGTTTTCGTTCCACTGAGCGTCAGA
CCCCGTAGAAAAGATCAAAGGATCTTCTTGAGATCCTTTTTTTCTGCGCGTAATCTGCTGCTTGCAAACA
AAAAAACCACCGCTACCAGCGGTGGTTTGTTTGCCGGATCAAGAGCTACCAACTCTTTTTCCGAAGGTAA
CTGGCTTCAGCAGAGCGCAGATACCAAATACTGTTCTTCTAGTGTAGCCGTAGTTAGGCCACCACTTCAA
GAACTCTGTAGCACCGCCTACATACCTCGCTCTGCTAATCCTGTTACCAGTGGCTGCTGCCAGTGGCGAT
AAGTCGTGTCTTACCGGGTTGGACTCAAGACGATAGTTACCGGATAAGGCGCAGCGGTCGGGCTGAACGG
GGGGTTCGTGCACACAGCCCAGCTTGGAGCGAACGACCTACACCGAACTGAGATACCTACAGCGTGAGCT
ATGAGAAAGCGCCACGCTTCCCGAAGGGAGAAAGGCGGACAGGTATCCGGTAAGCGGCAGGGTCGGAACA
GGAGAGCGCACGAGGGAGCTTCCAGGGGGAAACGCCTGGTATCTTTATAGTCCTGTCGGGTTTCGCCACC
TCTGACTTGAGCGTCGATTTTTGTGATGCTCGTCAGGGGGGCGGAGCCTATGGAAAAACGCCAGCAACGC
GGCCTTTTTACGGTTCCTGGCCTTTTGCTGGCCTTTTGCTCACATGTTCTTTCCTGCGTTATCCCCTGAT
TCTGTGGATAACCGTATTACCGCCTTTGAGTGAGCTGATACCGCTCGCCGCAGCCGAACGACCGAGCGCA
GCGAGTCAGTGAGCGAGGAAGCGGAAGAGCGCCCAATACGCAAACCGCCTCTCCCCGCGCGTTGGCCGAT
TCATTAATGCAGCTGGCACGACAGGTTTCCCGACTGGAAAGCGGGCAGTGAGCGCAACGCAATTAATGTG
AGTTAGCTCACTCATTAGGCACCCCAGGCTTTACACTTTATGCTTCCGGCTCGTATGTTGTGTGGAATTG
TGAGCGGATAACAATTTCACACAGGAAACAGCTATGACCATGATTACGCCAAGCGCGCAATTAACCCTCA
CTAAAGGGAACAAAAGCTGGAGCTGCAAGCTTAATGTAGTCTTATGCAATACTCTTGTAGTCTTGCAACA
TGGTAACGATGAGTTAGCAACATGCCTTACAAGGAGAGAAAAAGCACCGTGCATGCCGATTGGTGGAAGT
AAGGTGGTACGATCGTGCCTTATTAGGAAGGCAACAGACGGGTCTGACATGGATTGGACGAACCACTGAA
TTGCCGCATTGCAGAGATATTGTATTTAAGTGCCTAGCTCGATACATAAACGGGTCTCTCTGGTTAGACC
AGATCTGAGCCTGGGAGCTCTCTGGCTAACTAGGGAACCCACTGCTTAAGCCTCAATAAAGCTTGCCTTG
AGTGCTTCAAGTAGTGTGTGCCCGTCTGTTGTGTGACTCTGGTAACTAGAGATCCCTCAGACCCTTTTAG
TCAGTGTGGAAAATCTCTAGCAGTGGCGCCCGAACAGGGACTTGAAAGCGAAAGGGAAACCAGAGGAGCT
CTCTCGACGCAGGACTCGGCTTGCTGAAGCGCGCACGGCAAGAGGCGAGGGGCGGCGACTGGTGAGTACG
CCAAAAATTTTGACTAGCGGAGGCTAGAAGGAGAGAGATGGGTGCGAGAGCGTCAGTATTAAGCGGGGGA
GAATTAGATCGCGATGGGAAAAAATTCGGTTAAGGCCAGGGGGAAAGAAAAAATATAAATTAAAACATAT
AGTATGGGCAAGCAGGGAGCTAGAACGATTCGCAGTTAATCCTGGCCTGTTAGAAACATCAGAAGGCTGT
AGACAAATACTGGGACAGCTACAACCATCCCTTCAGACAGGATCAGAAGAACTTAGATCATTATATAATA
CAGTAGCAACCCTCTATTGTGTGCATCAAAGGATAGAGATAAAAGACACCAAGGAAGCTTTAGACAAGAT
AGAGGAAGAGCAAAACAAAAGTAAGACCACCGCACAGCAAGCGGCCGCTGATCTTCAGACCTGGAGGAGG
AGATATGAGGGACAATTGGAGAAGTGAATTATATAAATATAAAGTAGTAAAAATTGAACCATTAGGAGTA
GCACCCACCAAGGCAAAGAGAAGAGTGGTGCAGAGAGAAAAAAGAGCAGTGGGAATAGGAGCTTTGTTCC
TTGGGTTCTTGGGAGCAGCAGGAAGCACTATGGGCGCAGCGTCAATGACGCTGACGGTACAGGCCAGACA
ATTATTGTCTGGTATAGTGCAGCAGCAGAACAATTTGCTGAGGGCTATTGAGGCGCAACAGCATCTGTTG
CAACTCACAGTCTGGGGCATCAAGCAGCTCCAGGCAAGAATCCTGGCTGTGGAAAGATACCTAAAGGATC
AACAGCTCCTGGGGATTTGGGGTTGCTCTGGAAAACTCATTTGCACCACTGCTGTGCCTTGGAATGCTAG
TTGGAGTAATAAATCTCTGGAACAGATTTGGAATCACACGACCTGGATGGAGTGGGACAGAGAAATTAAC
AATTACACAAGCTTAATACACTCCTTAATTGAAGAATCGCAAAACCAGCAAGAAAAGAATGAACAAGAAT
TATTGGAATTAGATAAATGGGCAAGTTTGTGGAATTGGTTTAACATAACAAATTGGCTGTGGTATATAAA
ATTATTCATAATGATAGTAGGAGGCTTGGTAGGTTTAAGAATAGTTTTTGCTGTACTTTCTATAGTGAAT
AGAGTTAGGCAGGGATATTCACCATTATCGTTTCAGACCCACCTCCCAACCCCGAGGGGACCCAGAGAGG
GCCTATTTCCCATGATTCCTTCATATTTGCATATACGATACAAGGCTGTTAGAGAGATAATTAGAATTAA
TTTGACTGTAAACACAAAGATATTAGTACAAAATACGTGACGTAGAAAGTAATAATTTCTTGGGTAGTTT
GCAGTTTTAAAATTATGTTTTAAAATGGACTATCATATGCTTACCGTAACTTGAAAGTATTTCGATTTCT
TGGCTTTATATATCTTGTGGAAAGGACGAAACACCGAGAGGTATTTGATTACCTAGGTTTTAGAGCTAGA
AATAGCAAGTTAAAATAAGGCTAGTCCGTTATCAACTTGAAAAAGTGGCACCGAGTCGGTGCTTTTTTAA
GCTTGGCGTAACTAGATCTTGAGACAAATGGCAGTATTCATCCACAATTTTAAAAGAAAAGGGGGGATTG
GGGGGTACAGTGCAGGGGAAAGAATAGTAGACATAATAGCAACAGACATACAAACTAAAGAATTACAAAA
ACAAATTACAAAAATTCAAAATTTTCGGGTTTATTACAGGGACAGCAGAGATCCACTTTGGCGCCGGCTC
GAGGGGG
