>Addgene plasmid #77591 | MARK2 gRNA (BRDN0001145542) | depositor partial sequence | sequence record 145051 | Target Sequence
AGAGGTATTTGATTACCTAG
