>Addgene plasmid #77591 | MARK2 gRNA (BRDN0001145542) | addgene partial sequence | sequence record 188059 | hU6-F
GAAAGTAATAATTTCTTGGGTAGTTTGCAGTTTTAAAATTATGTTTTAAAATGGACTATCATATGCTTAC
CGTAACTTGAAAGTATTTCGATTTCTTGGCTTTATATATCTTGTGGAAAGGACGAAACACCGAGAGGTAT
TTGATTACCTAGTTTTAGAGCTAGAAATAGCAAGTTAAAATAAGGCTAGTCCGTTATCAACTTGAAAAAG
TGGCACCGAGTCGGTGCTTTTTTAAGCTTGGCGTAACTAGATCTTGAGACAAATGGCAGTATTCATCCAC
AATTTTAAAAGAAAAGGGGGGATTGGGGGGTACAGTGCAGGGGAAAGAATAGTAGACATAATAGCAACAG
ACATACAAACTAAAGAATTACAAAAACAAATTACAAAAATTCAAAATTTTCGGGTTTATTACAGGGACAG
CAGAGATCCACTTTGGCGCCGGCTCGAGGGGGCCCGGGTGCAAAGATGGATAAAGTTTTAAACAGAGAGG
AATCTTTGCAGCTAATGGACCTTCTAGGTCTTGAAAGGAGTGGGAATTGGCTCCGGTGCCCGTCAGTGGG
CAGAGCGCAC
